>Addgene plasmid #185749 | pWS3808 | addgene full sequence | sequence record 365007 | Addgene NGS Result
CGTCTCTATGACTTGCATATATATTGCGTTTCTTTGACCTTTGAACCGCTCTCTCAGAAGAACCAAGAGA
CGGATTATCAAAAAGGATCTTCACCTAGATCCTTTTAAATTAAAAATGAAGTTTTAAATCAATCTAAAGT
ATATATGAGTAAACTTGGTCTGACAGTTACCAATGCTTAATCAGTGAGGCACCTATCTCAGCGATCTGTC
TATTTCGTTCATCCATAGTTGCCTGACTCCCCGTCGTGTAGATAACTACGATACGGGAGGGCTTACCATC
TGGCCCCAGTGCTGCAATGATACCGCGGGACCCACGCTCACCGGCTCCAGATTTATCAGCAATAAACCAG
CCAGCCGGAAGGGCCGAGCGCAGAAGTGGTCCTGCAACTTTATCCGCCTCCATCCAGTCTATTAATTGTT
GCCGGGAAGCTAGAGTAAGTAGTTCGCCAGTTAATAGTTTGCGCAACGTTGTTGCCATTGCTACAGGCAT
CGTGGTGTCACGCTCGTCGTTTGGTATGGCTTCATTCAGCTCCGGTTCCCAACGATCAAGGCGAGTTACA
TGATCCCCCATGTTGTGCAAAAAAGCGGTTAGCTCCTTCGGTCCTCCGATCGTTGTCAGAAGTAAGTTGG
CCGCAGTGTTATCACTCATGGTTATGGCAGCACTGCATAATTCTCTTACTGTCATGCCATCCGTAAGATG
CTTTTCTGTGACTGGTGAGTACTCAACCAAGTCATTCTGAGAATAGTGTATGCGGCGACCGAGTTGCTCT
TGCCCGGCGTCAATACGGGATAATACCGCGCCACATAGCAGAACTTTAAAAGTGCTCATCATTGGAAAAC
GTTCTTCGGGGCGAAAACTCTCAAGGATCTTACCGCTGTTGAGATCCAGTTCGATGTAACCCACTCGTGC
ACCCAACTGATCTTCAGCATCTTTTACTTTCACCAGCGTTTCTGGGTGAGCAAAAACAGGAAGGCAAAAT
GCCGCAAAAAAGGGAATAAGGGCGACACGGAAATGTTGAATACTCATACTCTTCCTTTTTCAATATTATT
GAAGCATTTATCAGGGTTATTGTCTCATGAGCGGATACATATTTGAATGTATTTAGAAAAATAAACAAAT
AGGGGTTCCGCGCACATTTCCCCGAAAAGTGCCACCTGTCATGACCAAAATCCCTTAACGTGAGTTTTCG
TTCCACTGAGCGTCAGACCCCGTAGAAAAGATCAAAGGATCTTCTTGAGATCCTTTTTTTCTGCGCGTAA
TCTGCTGCTTGCAAACAAAAAAACCACCGCTACCAGCGGTGGTTTGTTTGCCGGATCAAGAGCTACCAAC
TCTTTTTCCGAAGGTAACTGGCTTCAGCAGAGCGCAGATACCAAATACTGTTCTTCTAGTGTAGCCGTAG
TTAGGCCACCACTTCAAGAACTCTGTAGCACCGCCTACATACCTCGCTCTGCTAATCCTGTTACCAGTGG
CTGCTGCCAGTGGCGATAAGTCGTGTCTTACCGGGTTGGACTCAAGACGATAGTTACCGGATAAGGCGCA
GCGGTCGGGCTGAACGGGGGGTTCGTGCACACAGCCCAGCTTGGAGCGAACGACCTACACCGAACTGAGA
TACCTACAGCGTGAGCTATGAGAAAGCGCCACGCTTCCCGAAGGGAGAAAGGCGGACAGGTATCCGGTAA
GCGGCAGGGTCGGAACAGGAGAGCGCACGAGGGAGCTTCCAGGGGGAAACGCCTGGTATCTTTATAGTCC
TGTCGGGTTTCGCCACCTCTGACTTGAGCGTCGATTTTTGTGATGCTCGTCAGGGGGGCGGAGCCTATGG
AAAAACGCCAGCAACGCGGCCTTTTTACGGTTCCTGGCCTTTTGCTGGCCTTTTGCTCACATGTTCTTTC
CTGCGTTATCCCCTGATTCTGTGGATAACCGT
Features (pLannotate 1.2.2; 3 found; start..end, strand, type, name):
    167..1027    -  CDS            AmpR: β-lactamase; bla; confers resistance to ampicillin, carbenicillin, and related antibiotics
   1028..1132    -  promoter       AmpR promoter: bla
   1235..1823    +  rep_origin     ori: high-copy-number ColE1/pMB1/pBR322/pUC origin of replication
