[The description below was written by a language model from this plasmid's Addgene catalogue record and pLannotate feature annotations shown in this document.]
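Description:
pWS3808 is a very small (about 1.9 kb) bacterial part plasmid classed as a CRISPR vector. It is built on a minimal ColE1 backbone and carries a 54 bp insert described as "CRISPRai sub-array spacer 4/4". The feature annotation of the full sequence finds only the elements needed for maintenance in E. coli. These are a high-copy ColE1/pUC-type origin of replication and the bla gene encoding β-lactamase, driven by its native AmpR promoter, which confers ampicillin resistance. No eukaryotic promoter, terminator, Cas gene, guide RNA scaffold, reporter or yeast marker is annotated. The short insert itself falls in the unannotated region outside the origin and resistance cassette, so its internal composition is not stated in the record.

The catalogue purpose and associated work indicate that the plasmid belongs to a toolkit for building large, inducibly expressed gRNA arrays for multiplexed CRISPR activation and interference (CRISPRai). The name marks it as the fourth of four spacer parts at the sub-array level. This suggests that it supplies a short placeholder or connector sequence occupying a defined position when sub-arrays are assembled into larger arrays. However, the record does not specify the assembly method, the flanking restriction sites or overhangs, or the exact role of the spacer. With no expression elements of its own, pWS3808 serves as a storage and donor vector for this small DNA part rather than as a functional expression construct.
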