Addgene plasmid #185749: pWS3808
Purpose: Sub-array spacer 4/4
Depositing lab: Rodrigo Ledesma-Amaro. Depositing organization: Imperial College London. Publication: Inducible expression of large gRNA arrays for multiplexed CRISPRai applications. Shaw WM, Studena L, Roy K, Hapeta P, McCarty NS, Graham AE, Ellis T, Ledesma-Amaro R. Nat Commun. 2022 Aug 25;13(1):4984. doi: 10.1038/s41467-022-32603-7. PubMed 36008396.
Backbone
  Vector backbone: ColE1
  Backbone size w/o insert (bp): 1868
  Total vector size (bp): 1922
  Vector type: CRISPR
Growth in bacteria
  Bacterial resistance: Ampicillin, 100 μg/mL
  Growth temperature: 37°C
  Growth strain: DH5alpha
  Copy number: High Copy
Gene/Insert
  Gene/Insert name: CRISPRai sub-array spacer 4/4
  Insert size (bp): 54
Terms and licenses: Academic/Nonprofit Terms; Industry Terms: Not Available to Industry
How to cite: pWS3808 was a gift from Rodrigo Ledesma-Amaro (Addgene plasmid # 185749 ; http://n2t.net/addgene:185749 ; RRID:Addgene_185749)
